Addgene plasmid #229960: psBIG1d
Purpose: (Empty Backbone) bigMamAct is evolution of biGBac for mammalian cells. psBIG plasmids are recipient of multi-assembly step by Gibson cloning
Depositing lab: Martin Pelosse. Depositing organization: European Molecular Biology Laboratory (EMBL), Grenoble. Publication: biGMamAct: efficient CRISPR/Cas9-mediated docking of large functional DNA cargoes at the ACTB locus. Pelosse M, Marcia M. Synthetic Biology 2025.02.13 10.1093/synbio/ysaf003.
Backbone
  Vector backbone: pBIG
  Vector type: Mammalian Expression, CRISPR
Growth in bacteria
  Bacterial resistance: Gentamycin, Spectinomycin
  Growth temperature: 37°C
  Growth strain: DH5alpha
  Copy number: High Copy
Gene/Insert
  Gene/Insert name: None
Terms and licenses: Academic/Nonprofit Terms; Industry Terms: Not Available to Industry
Depositor comments: Please visit https://doi.org/10.1101/2024.04.18.590029 for bioRxiv preprint.
How to cite: psBIG1d was a gift from Martin Pelosse (Addgene plasmid # 229960 ; http://n2t.net/addgene:229960 ; RRID:Addgene_229960)
