[The description below was written by a language model from this plasmid's Addgene catalogue record and pLannotate feature annotations shown in this document.]
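Description:
psBIG1d is an empty recipient backbone from the biGMamAct toolkit, a mammalian-cell adaptation of the biGBac multigene assembly system built on the pBIG vector family. It carries no insert. According to the record, psBIG plasmids act as acceptors in a multi-fragment Gibson assembly step, in which several expression cassettes are combined into one plasmid. In the associated work, such large assembled cargoes are docked by CRISPR/Cas9 at the ACTB locus of mammalian cells, which explains its catalogue classification as a mammalian expression and CRISPR vector. The plasmid itself shows no annotated mammalian promoter, guide RNA or Cas9 element.

The roughly 4.4 kb sequence is mostly bacterial maintenance functions and elements inherited from the baculovirus-oriented parent. A high-copy ColE1/pUC-type origin drives replication in standard E. coli strains, and only a short, presumably non-functional fragment of the R6K gamma origin remains. Selection relies on two markers. One is a complete aadA gene conferring spectinomycin/streptomycin resistance. The other is a complete aacC1 gentamicin acetyltransferase gene downstream of a class 1 integron Pc promoter. Small integrase and GmR fragments nearby appear to be remnants of the resistance cassette sources.

The gentamicin marker, a loxP site and an HSV TK polyadenylation signal lie between Tn7R and Tn7L ends. This mini-Tn7 arrangement is retained from biGBac, where it allows transposition into a bacmid, and loxP would permit Cre-mediated fusion with other plasmids. The feature table does not mark the exact site where Gibson fragments are received.
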