Features (pLannotate 1.2.2; 13 found; start..end, strand, type, name):
    213..293     -  CDS            int (fragment): INT2_ECOLX - Protein inferred from homology: Swiss-Prot protein existence level 3. Putative integrase believed to be involved in the insertion of antibiotic resistance genes into plasmids and transposons. From Escherichia coli.
    379..435     +  CDS            GmR (fragment): gentamycin acetyltransferase; aacC1; confers resistance to gentamycin
    442..1233    +  CDS            SmR: aminoglycoside adenylyltransferase (Murphy, 1985); aadA; confers resistance to spectinomycin and streptomycin
   1335..1923    +  rep_origin     ori: high-copy-number ColE1/pMB1/pBR322/pUC origin of replication
   2109..2160    -  misc_feature   bom (fragment): basis of mobility region from pBR322
   2228..2452    -  mobile_element Tn7R: mini-Tn7 element (right end of the Tn7 transposon) Tn7
   2519..3052    -  CDS            GmR: gentamycin acetyltransferase; aacC1; confers resistance to gentamycin
   3241..3269    -  promoter       Pc promoter: intI1 (promoter lies within the coding sequence); class 1 integron promoter
   3247..3609    -  CDS            YPR2_ECOLX (fragment): Protein predicted: Swiss-Prot protein existence level 4. From Escherichia coli.
   3609..3636    -  rep_origin     R6K γ ori (fragment): γ replication origin from E. coli plasmid R6K; requires the R6K initiator protein pi for replication
   3665..3698    +  protein_bind   loxP: Cre-mediated recombination occurs in the 8-bp core sequence (GCATACAT). Cre recombinase
   3788..3836    +  polyA_signal   HSV TK poly(A) signal: herpes simplex virus thymidine kinase polyadenylation signal (Cole and Stacy, 1985)
   4113..4278    -  mobile_element Tn7L: mini-Tn7 element (left end of the Tn7 transposon) Tn7
>Addgene plasmid #229960 | psBIG1d | addgene full sequence | sequence record 461267 | Addgene NGS Result
TTCTCTGTCACAGAATGAAAATTTTTCTGTCATCTCTTCGTTATTAATGTTTGTAATTGACTGAATATCA
ACGCTTATTTGCAGCCTGAACTGGGAGGCAGAATAAATGATCATATCGTCAATTATTACCTCCACGGGGA
GAGCCTGAGCAAACTGGCCTCAGGCATTTGAGAAGCACACGGTCACACTGCTTCCGGTAGTCAATAAACC
GGTAAGTAGCGTATGCGCTCACGCAACTGGTCCAGAACCTTGACCGAACGCAGCGGTGGTAACGGCGCAG
TGGCGGTTTTCATGGCTTGTTATGACTGTTTTTTTGGGGTACAGTCTATGCCTCGGGCATCCAAGCAGCA
AGCGCGTTACGCCGTGGGTCGATGTTTGATGTTATGGAGCAGCAACGATGTTACGCAGCAGGGCAGTCGC
CCTAAAACAAAGTTAAACATCATGAGGGAAGCGGTGATCGCCGAAGTATCGACTCAACTATCAGAGGTAG
TTGGCGTCATCGAGCGCCATCTCGAACCGACGTTGCTGGCCGTACATTTGTACGGCTCCGCAGTGGATGG
CGGCCTGAAGCCACACAGTGATATTGATTTGCTGGTTACGGTGACCGTAAGGCTTGATGAAACAACGCGG
CGAGCTTTGATCAACGACCTTTTGGAAACTTCGGCTTCCCCTGGAGAGAGCGAGATTCTCCGCGCTGTAG
AAGTCACCATTGTTGTGCACGACGACATCATTCCGTGGCGTTATCCAGCTAAGCGCGAACTGCAATTTGG
AGAATGGCAGCGCAATGACATTCTTGCAGGTATCTTCGAGCCAGCCACGATCGACATTGATCTGGCTATC
TTGCTGACAAAAGCAAGAGAACATAGCGTTGCCTTGGTAGGTCCAGCGGCGGAGGAACTCTTTGATCCGG
TTCCTGAACAGGATCTATTTGAGGCGCTAAATGAAACCTTAACGCTATGGAACTCGCCGCCCGACTGGGC
TGGCGATGAGCGAAATGTAGTGCTTACGTTGTCCCGCATTTGGTACAGCGCAGTAACCGGCAAAATCGCG
CCGAAGGATGTCGCTGCCGACTGGGCAATGGAGCGCCTGCCGGCCCAGTATCAGCCCGTCATACTTGAAG
CTAGACAGGCTTATCTTGGACAAGAAGAAGATCGCTTGGCCTCGCGCGCAGATCAGTTGGAAGAATTTGT
CCACTACGTGAAAGGCGAGATCACCAAGGTAGTCGGCAAATAATGTCTAACAATTCGTTCAAGCCGACGG
ATTGGCGAATGGGACGCGCCCGAGTTTTCGTTCCACTGAGCGTCAGACCCCGTAGAAAAGATCAAAGGAT
CTTCTTGAGATCCTTTTTTTCTGCGCGTAATCTGCTGCTTGCAAACAAAAAAACCACCGCTACCAGCGGT
GGTTTGTTTGCCGGATCAAGAGCTACCAACTCTTTTTCCGAAGGTAACTGGCTTCAGCAGAGCGCAGATA
CCAAATACTATTCTTCTAGTGTAGCCGTAGTTAGGCCACCACTTCAAGAACTCTGTAGCACCGCCTACAT
ACCTCGCTCTGCTAATCCTGTTACCAGTGGCTGCTGCCAGTGGCGATAAGTCGTGTCTTACCGGGTTGGA
CTCAAGACGATAGTTACCGGATAAGGCGCAGCGGTCGGGCTGAACGGGGGGTTCGTGCACACAGCCCAGC
TTGGAGCGAACGACCTACACCGAACTGAGATACCTACAGCGTGAGCTATGAGAAAGCGCCACGCTTCCCG
AAGGGAGAAAGGCGGACAGGTATCCGGTAAGCGGCAGGGTCGGAACAGGAGAGCGCACGAGGGAGCTTCC
AGGGGGAAACGCCTGGTATCTTTATAGTCCTGTCGGGTTTCGCCACCTCTGACTTGAGCGTCGATTTTTG
TGATGCTCGTCAGGGGGGCGGAGCCTATGGAAAAACGCCAGCAACGCGGCCTTTTTACGGTTCCTGGCCT
TTTGCTGGCCTTTTGCTCACATGTTCTTTCCTGCGTTATCCCCTGATTCTGTGGATAACCGTATTACCGC
CTTTGAGTGAGCTGATACCGCTCGCCGCAGCCGAACGACCGAGCGCAGCGAGTCAGTGAGCGAGGAAGCG
GAAGAGCGCCTGATGCGGTATTTTCTCCTTACGCATCTGTGCGGTATTTCACACCGCATAGACCAGCCGC
GTAACCTGGCAAAATCGGTTACGGTTGAGTAATAAATGGATGCCCTGCGTAAGCGGGTGTGGGCGGACAA
TAAAGTCTTAAACTGAACAAAATAGATCTAAACTATGACAATAAAGTCTTAAACTAGACAGAATAGTTGT
AAACTGAAATCAGTCCAGTTATGCTGTGAAAAAGCATACTGGACTTTTGTTATGGCTAAAGCAAACTCTT
CATTTTCTGAAGTGCAAATTGCCCGTCGTATTAAAGAGGGGCGTGGCCAAGGGCATGGTAAAGACTATAT
TCGCGGCGTTGTGACAATTTACCGAACAACTCCGCGGCCGGGAAGCCGATCTCGGCTTGAACGAATTGTT
AGGTGGCGGTACTTGGGTCGATATCAAAGTGCATCACTTCTTCCCGTATGCCCAACTTTGTATAGAGAGC
CACTGCGGGATCGTCACCGTAATCTGCTTGCACGTAGATCACATAAGCACCAAGCGCGTTGGCCTCATGC
TTGAGGAGATTGATGAGCGCGGTGGCAATGCCCTGCCTCCGGTGCTCGCCGGAGACTGCGAGATCATAGA
TATAGATCTCACTACGCGGCTGCTCAAACTTGGGCAGAACGTAAGCCGCGAGAGCGCCAACAACCGCTTC
TTGGTCGAAGGCAGCAAGCGCGATGAATGTCTTACTACGGAGCAAGTTCCCGAGGTAATCGGAGTCCGGC
TGATGTTGGGAGTAGGTGGCTACGTCTCCGAACTCACGACCGAAAAGATCAAGAGCAGCCCGCATGGATT
TGACTTGGTCAGGGCCGAGCCTACATGTGCGAATGATGCCCATACTTGAGCCACCTAACTTTGTTTTAGG
GCGACTGCCCTGCTGCGTAACATCGTTGCTGCTGCGTAACATCGTTGCTGCTCCATAACATCAAACATCG
ACCCACGGCGTAACGCGCTTGCTGCTTGGATGCCCGAGGCATAGACTGTACAAAAAAACAGTCATAACAA
GCCATGAAAACCGCCACTGCGCCGTTACCACCGCTGCGTTCGGTCAAGGTTCTGGACCAGTTGCGTGAGC
GCATACGCTACTTGCATTACAGTTTACGAACCGAACAGGCTTATGTCAACTGGGTTTGTGCCTTCATCCG
TTTCCACGGTGTGCGTCACCCGGCAACCTTGGGCAGCAGCGAAGTCGAGGCATTTCTGTCCTGGCTGGCG
AACGAGCGCAAGGTTTCGGTCTCCACGCATCGTCAGGCATTGGCGGCCTTGCTGTTCTTCTACGGCAAGG
TGCTGTGCACGGATCTGCCCTTGCTTCAGGAGATCGGTAGACCTCGGCCGTCGCGGCGCTTGCCGGTGGT
GCTGACCCCGGATGAAGTGGTTCGCATCCTCGGTTTTCTGGAAGGCGAGCATCGTTTGTTCGCCCAGGAC
TCTAGCTATAGTTCTAGTGGTTGGCTACAGCTTTGTTTGTACTATCAACAGGTTGAACTGCTGATCAACA
GATCCTCTACGCGGCCGCGGTACCATAACTTCGTATAGCATACATTATACGAAGTTATCTGGGTTTAAAC
CTAATGATGCCTGATGTTTTTATCGAGGCTAACTGAAACACGGAAGGAGACAATACCGGAAGGAACCCGC
GCTATGACGGCAATAAAAAGACAGAATAAAACGCACGGGTGTTGGGTCGTTTGTTCATAAACGCGGGGTT
CGGTCCCAGGGCTGGCACTCTGTCAAGTGAACGCTCTATGGTCTAAAGATTTAAATCTATATCTCAATCG
GGGTTACGTCGATACCCCACCGAGACCCCATTGGGACCAATACGCCCGCGTTTCTTCCTTTTCCCCACCC
CAACCCCCAAGTTCGGGTGAAGGCCCAGGGCTCGCAGCCAACGTCGGGGCGGCAAGCCCTGCCATAGCCA
CTACGGGTTAATTAAAAACGGTTCACATAGCTTAGTTTAAACAGGAGATCCGAACCAGATAAGTGAAATC
TAGTTCCAAACTATTTTGTCATTTTTAATTTTCGTATTAGCTTACGACGCTACACCCAGTTCCCATCTAT
TTTGTCACTCTTCCCTAAATAATCCTTAAAAACTCCATTTCCACCCCTCCCAGTTCCCAACTATTTTGTC
CGCCCACAGCGGGGCATTTTTCTTCCTGTTATGTTTTTAATCAAACATCCTGCCAACTCCATGTGACAAA
CCGTCATCTTCGGCTACTTT
